Addgene plasmid #78496: pJQ200
Purpose: (Empty Backbone) Base vector for construction of series of suicide plasmids for gene replacement in Proteobacteria
Depositing lab: Michael Hynes. Depositing organization: University of Calgary. Publication: Versatile suicide vectors which allow direct selection for gene replacement in gram-negative bacteria. Quandt J, Hynes MF. Gene. 1993 May 15;127(1):15-21. 0378-1119(93)90611-6 PubMed 8486283.
Backbone
  Vector backbone: P15A origin vector pACYC184Gm
  Backbone size (bp): 6500
  Modifications to backbone: Added OriT, sacB gene etc in multiple steps.
  Vector type: Suicide vector
Growth in bacteria
  Bacterial resistance: Gentamicin, 10 μg/mL
  Growth temperature: 37°C
  Growth strain: DH5alpha
  Copy number: High Copy
Gene/Insert
  Cloning method: Restriction Enzyme
Terms and licenses: Academic/Nonprofit Terms; Industry Terms: Not Available to Industry
Depositor comments: Base vector for suicide vectors pJQ200SK, pJQ200KS, pJQ200mp18, pJQ200mp19 which have been quite widely used for allelic replacement in rhizobia and other bacteria. sacB gene provides basis for selection of double recombinants.
How to cite: pJQ200 was a gift from Michael Hynes (Addgene plasmid # 78496 ; http://n2t.net/addgene:78496 ; RRID:Addgene_78496)
