[The description below was written by a language model from this plasmid's Addgene catalogue record and pLannotate feature annotations shown in this document.]
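Description:
pJQ200 is an empty-backbone suicide vector built for gene replacement in Proteobacteria and other gram-negative bacteria. It derives from a gentamicin-resistant version of pACYC184 and replicates from the p15A origin, which functions in E. coli but not in most target hosts such as rhizobia, so the plasmid can persist there only by recombining into the genome. Selection is by gentamicin resistance, provided by the aacC1 acetyltransferase gene, which lies downstream of a class 1 integron Pc promoter in the annotation. The catalogue lists the plasmid as high copy, whereas p15A is generally regarded as a medium-copy origin. The catalogue also gives a backbone size of about 6.5 kb, while the depositor's full sequence is 4,922 nt.

The functional additions are an incP (RP4/RK2-type) origin of transfer, flanked by fragments of traJ and traK, and the Bacillus subtilis sacB gene with its native sacR promoter and control region. The oriT allows the plasmid to be mobilised by conjugation from an E. coli donor that supplies the transfer functions in trans. SacB encodes levansucrase, which makes gram-negative cells sensitive to sucrose. In use, homologous DNA carrying the desired allele is cloned in by restriction enzymes. Single-crossover integrants are then selected on gentamicin, and sucrose counterselection gives direct recovery of double recombinants that have lost the vector. Short IS1 and RSF origin fragments in the annotation appear to be backbone remnants, and no insert is present. According to the depositor, pJQ200 is the base vector from which the widely used derivatives pJQ200SK, pJQ200KS, pJQ200mp18 and pJQ200mp19 were made.
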