Features (pLannotate 1.2.2; 11 found; start..end, strand, type, name):
     12..80      +  mobile_element IS1 (fragment): prokaryotic transposable element IS1
    199..254     -  rep_origin     RSF ori (fragment): Plasmids containing the RSF 1030 origin of replication can be propagated in E. coli cells that contain additional plasmids with compatible origins.
    342..885     -  rep_origin     p15A ori: Plasmids containing the medium-copy-number p15A origin of replication can be propagated in E. coli cells that contain a second plasmid with the ColE1 origin.
    928..1226    -  CDS            traJ (fragment): oriT-recognizing protein; traJ
   1259..1368    -  oriT           oriT: incP origin of transfer
   1594..1707    +  CDS            traK (fragment): TRAK4_ECOLX - Experimental evidence at protein level: Swiss-Prot protein existence level 1. From Escherichia coli.
   1744..2189    +  promoter       sacB promoter: sacR; sacB promoter and control region
   2190..3614    +  CDS            SacB: secreted levansucrase that renders bacterial growth sensitive to sucrose; Bacillus subtilis sacB; negative selection marker
   3707..4240    -  CDS            GmR: gentamycin acetyltransferase; aacC1; confers resistance to gentamycin
   4429..4457    -  promoter       Pc promoter: intI1 (promoter lies within the coding sequence); class 1 integron promoter
   4435..4821    -  CDS            YPR2_ECOLX: Protein predicted: Swiss-Prot protein existence level 4. From Escherichia coli.
>Addgene plasmid #78496 | pJQ200 | depositor full sequence | sequence record 146447 | pJQ200 sequence 4922 bps
GGGAATTAATTCTGTCCCTCCTGTTCAGCTACTGACGGGGTGGTGCGTAACGGCAAAAGCACCGCCGGAC
ATCAGCGCTAGCGGAGTGTATACTGGCTTACTATGTTGGCACTGATGAGGGTGTCAGTGAAGTGCTTCAT
GTGGCAGGAGAAAAAAGGCTGCACCGGTGCGTCAGCAGAATATGTGATACAGGATATATTCCGCTTCCTC
GCTCACTGACTCGCTACGCTCGGTCGTTCGACTGCGGCGAGCGGAAATGGCTTACGAACGGGGCGGAGAT
TTCCTGGAAGATGCCAGGAAGATACTTAACAGGGAAGTGAGAGGGCCGCGGCAAAGCCGTTTTTCCATAG
GCTCCGCCCCCCTGACAAGCATCACGAAATCTGACGCTCAAATCAGTGGTGGCGAAACCCGACAGGACTA
TAAAGATACCAGGCGTTTCCCCTGGCGGCTCCCTCGTGCGCTCTCCTGTTCCTGCCTTTCGGTTTACCGG
TGTCATTCCGCTGTTATGGCCGCGTTTGTCTCATTCCACGCCTGACACTCAGTTCCGGGTAGGCAGTTCG
CTCCAAGCTGGACTGTATGCACGAACCCCCCGTTCAGTTCGACCGCTGCGCCTTATCCGGTAACTATCGT
CTTGAGTCCAACCCGGAAAGACATGCAAAAGCACCACTGGCAGCAGCCACTGGTAATTGATTTAGAGGAG
TTAGTCTTGAAGTCATGCGCCGGTTAAGGCTAAACTGAAAGGACAAGTTTTGGTGACTGCGCTCCTCCAA
GCCAGTTACCTCGGTTCAAAGAGTTGGTAGCTCAGAGAACCTTCGAAAACCGCCCTGCAAGGCGGTTTTT
TCGTTTTCAGAGCAAGAGATTACGCGCAGACCAAAACGATCTCAAGAAGATCATCTTATTAATCAGATAA
AATATTTCTAGCTAGAGTCGATCTTCGCCAGCAGGGCAGGATCGTGGCATCACCGAACCGCGCCGTGCCG
CTCGTCGGTGAGCCAGAGTTTCAGCAGGCCGCCCAGGGGGAGGTCGCCATTGATGCGGGCCAGCTCGCGG
ACGTGCTCATAGTCCACGACGCCCGTGATTTTGTAGCCCTGGCCGACGCGACAGGTAGGCCGACAGCTCA
TGCCGGCCGCCGCCGCCTTTTCCTCAATCGCTCTTCGTTCGTCTGGAAGGCAGTACACCTTGATAGGTGG
GCTGCCCTTCCTGGTTGGCTTGGTTTCATCAGCCATCCGCTTGCCCTCATCTGTTACGCCGGCGGTAGCC
GGCCAGCCTCGCAGAGCAGGATTCCCGTTGAGCACCGCCAGGTGCGAATAAGGGACAGTGAAGAAGGAAC
ACCCGCTCGCGGGTGGGCCTACTTCACCTATCCTGCCCGGCTGACGCCGTTGGATACACCAAGGAAAGTC
TACGCGAACCCTTTGGCAAAATCCTGTATATCGTGCGAAAAAGGATGGATATACCGAAAAAATCGCTATA
ATGACCCCGAAGCAGGGTTATGCAGCGGAAAAGCGCTGCTTCCCTGCTGTTTTGTGGAATATCTACCGAC
TGGAAACAGGCAAATGCAGGAAATTACTGAACTGAGGGGACAGGCGAGAGACGATGCCAAAGAGCTACAC
CGACGAGCTGGCCGAGTGGGTTGAATCCCGCGCGGCCAAGAAGCGCCGGCGTGATGAGGCTGCGGTTGCG
TTCCTGGCGGTGAGGGCGGATGTCGATCGACTCTAGCTAGAGGATCGATCCTTTTTAACCCATCACATAT
ACCTGCCGTTCACTATTATTTAGTGAAATGAGATATTATGATATTTTCTGAATTGTGATTAAAAAGGCAA
CTTTATGCCCATGCAACAGAAACTATAAAAAATACAGAGAATGAAAAGAAACAGATAGATTTTTTAGTTC
TTTAGGCCCGTAGTCTGCAAATCCTTTTATGATTTTCTATCAAACAAAAGAGGAAAATAGACCAGTTGCA
ATCCAAACGAGAGTCTAATAGAATGAGGTCGAAAAGTAAATCGCGCGGGTTTGTTACTGATAAAGCAGGC
AAGACCTAAAATGTGTAAAGGGCAAAGTGTATACTTTGGCGTCACCCCTTACATATTTTAGGTCTTTTTT
TATTGTGCGTAACTAACTTGCCATCTTCAAACAGGAGGGCTGGAAGAAGCAGACCGCTAACACAGTACAT
AAAAAAGGAGACATGAACGATGAACATCAAAAAGTTTGCAAAACAAGCAACAGTATTAACCTTTACTACC
GCACTGCTGGCAGGAGGCGCAACTCAAGCGTTTGCGAAAGAAACGAACCAAAAGCCATATAAGGAAACAT
ACGGCATTTCCCATATTACACGCCATGATATGCTGCAAATCCCTGAACAGCAAAAAAATGAAAAATATCA
AGTTCCTGAATTCGATTCGTCCACAATTAAAAATATCTCTTCTGCAAAAGGCCTGGACGTTTGGGACAGC
TGGCCATTACAAAACGCTGACGGCACTGTCGCAAACTATCGCGGCTACCACATCGTCTTTGCATTAGCCG
GAGATCCTAAAAATGCGGATGACACATCGATTTACATGTTCTATCAAAAAGTCGGCGAAACTTCTATTGA
CAGCTGGAAAAACGCTGGCCGCGTCTTTAAAGACAGCGACAAATTCGATGCAAATGATTCTATCCTAAAA
GACCAAACACAAGAATGGTCAGGTTCAGCCACATTTACATCTGACGGAAAAATCCGTTTATTCTACACTG
ATTTCTCCGGTAAACATTACGGCAAACAAACACTGACAACTGCACAAGTTAACGTATCAGCATCAGACAG
CTCTTTGAACATCAACGGTGTAGAGGATTATAAATCAATCTTTGACGGTGACGGAAAAACGTATCAAAAT
GTACAGCAGTTCATCGATGAAGGCAACTACAGCTCAGGCGACAACCATACGCTGAGAGATCCTCACTACG
TAGAAGATAAAGGCCACAAATACTTAGTATTTGAAGCAAACACTGGAACTGAAGATGGCTACCAAGGCGA
AGAATCTTTATTTAACAAAGCATACTATGGCAAAAGCACATCATTCTTCCGTCAAGAAAGTCAAAAACTT
CTGCAAAGCGATAAAAAACGCACGGCTGAGTTAGCAAACGGCGCTCTCGGTATGATTGAGCTAAACGATG
ATTACACACTGAAAAAAGTGATGAAACCGCTGATTGCATCTAACACAGTAACAGATGAAATTGAACGCGC
GAACGTCTTTAAAATGAACGGCAAATGGTACCTGTTCACTGACTCCCGCGGATCAAAAATGACGATTGAC
GGCATTTCGTCTAACGATATTTACATGCTTGGTTATGTTTCTAATTCTTTAACTGGCCCATACAAGCCGC
TGAACAAAACTGGCCTTGTGTTAAAAATGGATCTTGATCCTAACGATGTAACCTTTACTTACTCACACTT
CGCTGTACCTCAAGCGAAAGGAAACAATGTCGTGGTGATTACAAGCTATATGACAAACAGAGGATTCTAC
GCAGACAAACAATCAACGTTTGCGCCAAGCTTCCTGCTGAACATCAAAGGCAAGAAAACATCTGTTGTCA
AAGACAGCATCCTTGAACAAGGACAATTAACAGTTAACAAATAAAAACGCAAAAGAAAATGCCGATGGCC
GCGGCGTTGTGACAATTTACCGAACAACTCCGCGGCCGGGAAGCCGATCTCGGCTTGAACGAATTGTTAG
GTGGCGGTACTTGGGTCGATATCAAAGTGCATCACTTCTTCCCGTATGCCCAACTTTGTATAGAGAGCCA
CTGCGGGATCGTCACCGTAATCTGCTTGCACGTAGATCACATAAGCACCAAGCGCGTTGGCCTCATGCTT
GAGGAGATTGATGAGCGCGGTGGCAATGCCCTGCCTCCGGTGCTCGCCGGAGACTGCGAGATCATAGATA
TAGATCTCACTACGCGGCTGCTCAAACCTGGGCAGAACGTAAGCCGCGAGAGCGCCAACAACCGCTTCTT
GGTCGAAGGCAGCAAGCGCGATGAATGTCTTACTACGGAGCAAGTTCCCGAGGTAATCGGAGTCCGGCTG
ATGTTGGGAGTAGGTGGCTACGTCTCCGAACTCACTACCGAAAAGATCAAGAGCAGCCCGCATGGATTTG
ACTTGGTCAGGGCCGAGCCTACATGTGCGAATGATGCCCATACTTGAGCCACCTAACTTTGTTTTAGGGC
GACTGCCCTGCTGCGTAACATCGTTGCTGCTGCGTAACATCGTTGCTGCTCCATAACATGAAACATCGAC
CCACGGCGTAACGCGCTTGCTGCTTGGATGCCCGAGGCATAGACTGTACAAAAAAACAGTCATAACAAGC
CATGAAAACCGCCACTGCGCCGTTACCACCGCTGCGTTCGGTCAAGGTTCTGGACCAGTTGCGTGAGCGC
ATACGCTACTTGCATTACAGTTTACGAACCGAACAGGCTTATGTCAACTGGGTTCGTGCCTTCATCCGTT
TCCACGGTGTGCGTCACCCGGCAACCTTGGGCAGCAGCGAAGTCGAGGCATTTCTGTCCTGGCTGGCGAA
CGAGCGCAAGGTTTCGGTCTCCACGCATCGTCAGGCATTGGCGGCCAAGCTGTTCTTCTACGGCAAGGTG
CTGTGCACGGATCTGCCCTGGCTTCAGGAGATCGGAAGACCTCGGCCGTCGCGGCGCTTGCCGGTGGTGC
TGACCCCGGATGAAGTGGTTCGCATCCTCGGTTTTCTGGAAGGCGAGCATCGTTTGTTCGCCCAGCTTCT
GTATGGAACGGGCATGCGGATCAGTGGGTTTGCAACTGCGGGTCAAGGTCTGGATTTCGATCACGGCACG
ATCATGCTGCGGGAGGGCAAGGGCTCCAAGGATCGGGCCTTGATGTTACCCGAGAGCTTGGCACCCACGC
TGCGCGAGCAGAATTAATTCCC
