>Addgene plasmid #78496 | pJQ200 | addgene partial sequence | sequence record 153074 | gent-F 5'-tacgtgcaagcagattacgg-3'
AAGTTGGGCATACGGGAAGAAGTGATGCACTTTGATATCGACCCAAGTACCGCCACCTAACAATTCGTTC
AAGCCGAGATCGGCTTCCCGGCCGCGGAGTTGTTCGGTAAATTGTCACAACGCCGCGGCCATCGGCATTT
TCTTTTGCGTTTTTATTTGTTAACTGTTAATTGTCCTTGTTCAAGGATGCTGTCTTTGACAACAGATGTT
TTCTTGCCTTTGATGTTCAGCAGGAAGCTTGGCGCAAACGTTGATTGTTTGTCTGCGTAGAATCCTCTGT
TTGTCATATAGCTTGTAATCACGACATTGTTTCCTTTCGCTTGAGGTACAGCGAAGTGTGAGTAAGTAAA
GGTTACATCGTTAGGATCAAGATCCATTTTTAACACAAGGCCAGTTTTGTTCAGCGGCTTGTATGGGCCA
GTTAAAGAATTAGAAACATAACCAAGCATGTAAATATCGTTAGACGTAATGCCGTCAATCGTCATTTTTG
ATCCGCGGGAGTCAGTGAACAGGTACCATTTGCCGTTCATTTTAAAGACGTTCGCGCGTTCAATTTCATC
TGTTACTGTGTTAGATGCAATCAGCGGTTTCATCACTTTTTTCAGTGTGTAATCATCGTTTAGCTCAATC
ATACCGAGAGCGCCGTTTGCTAACTCAGCCGTGCGTTTTTTATCGCTTTGCAGAAGTTTTTGACTTTCTT
GACGGAAGAATGATGTGCTTTTGCCATAGTATGCTTTGTTAAATAAAGATTCTTCGCCTTGGTAGCCATC
TTCAGTTCCAGTGTTTGCTTCAAATACTAAGTATTTGTGGCCTTTATCTTCTACGTAGTGAGGATCTCTC
AGCGTATGG
