>Addgene plasmid #78496 | pJQ200 | addgene partial sequence | sequence record 153075 | sacB-N 5'-ggatctctcagcgtatggttg-3'
CTGCTGTACATTTTGATACGTTTTTCCGTCACCGTCAAAGATTGATTTATAATCCTCTACACCGTTGATG
TTCAAAGAGCTGTCTGATGCTGATACGTTAACTTGTGCAGTTGTCAGTGTTTGTTTGCCGTAATGTTTAC
CGGAGAAATCAGTGTAGAATAAACGGATTTTTCCGTCAGATGTAAATGTGGCTGAACCTGACCATTCTTG
TGTTTGGTCTTTTAGGATAGAATCATTTGCATCGAATTTGTCGCTGTCTTTAAAGACGCGGCCAGCGTTT
TTCCAGCTGTCAATAGAAGTTTCGCCGACTTTTTGATAGAACATGTAAATCGATGTGTCATCCGCATTTT
TAGGATCTCCGGCTAATGCAAAGACGATGTGGTAGCCGTGATAGTTTGCGACAGTGCCGTCAGCGTTTTG
TAATGGCCAGCTGTCCCAAACGTCCAGGCCTTTTGCAGAAGAGATATTTTTAATTGTGGACGAATCGAAT
TCAGGAACTTGATATTTTTCATTTTTTTGCTGTTCAGGGATTTGCAGCATATCATGGCGTGTAATATGGG
AAATGCCGTATGTTTCCTTATATGGCTTTTGGTTCGTTTCTTTCGCAAACGCTTGAGTTGCGCCTCCTGC
CAGCAGTGCGGTAGTAAAGGTTAATACTGTTGCTTGTTTTGCAAACTTTTTGATGTTCATCGTTCATGTC
TCCTTTTTTATGTACTGTGTTAGCGGTCTGCTTCTTCCAGCCCTCCTGTTTGAAGATG
